>Addgene plasmid #116773 | pHAGE-PIK3CD | addgene full sequence | sequence record 237746 | Addgene NGS Result
GCCGAATTCACAAATGGCAGTATTCATCCACAATTTTAAAAGAAAAGGGGGGATTGGGGGGTACAGTGCA
GGGGAAAGAATAGTAGACATAATAGCAACAGACATACAAACTAAAGAATTACAAAAACAAATTACAAAAA
TTCAAAATTTTCGGGTTTATTACAGGGACAGCAGAGATCCAGTTTGGACTAGTCGTGAGGCTCCGGTGCC
CGTCAGTGGGCAGAGCGCACATCGCCCACAGTCCCCGAGAAGTTGGGGGGAGGGGTCGGCAATTGAACCG
GTGCCTAGAGAAGGTGGCGCGGGGTAAACTGGGAAAGTGATGTCGTGTACTGGCTCCGCCTTTTTCCCGA
GGGTGGGGGAGAACCGTATATAAGTGCAGTAGTCGCCGTGAACGTTCTTTTTCGCAACGGGTTTGCCGCC
AGAACACAGGTAAGTGCCGTGTGTGGTTCCCGCGGGCCTGGCCTCTTTACGGGTTATGGCCCTTGCGTGC
CTTGAATTACTTCCACCTGGCTGCAGTACGTGATTCTTGATCCCGAGCTTCGGGTTGGAAGTGGGTGGGA
GAGTTCGAGGCCTTGCGCTTAAGGAGCCCCTTCGCCTCGTGCTTGAGTTGAGGCCTGGCCTGGGCGCTGG
GGCCGCCGCGTGCGAATCTGGTGGCACCTTCGCGCCTGTCTCGCTGCTTTCGATAAGTCTCTAGCCATTT
AAAATTTTTGATGACCTGCTGCGACGCTTTTTTTCTGGCAAGATAGTCTTGTAAATGCGGGCCAAGATCT
GCACACTGGTATTTCGGTTTTTGGGGCCGCGGGCGGCGACGGGGCCCGTGCGTCCCAGCGCACATGTTCG
GCGAGGCGGGGCCTGCGAGCGCGGCCACCGAGAATCGGACGGGGGTAGTCTCAAGCTGGCCGGCCTGCTC
TGGTGCCTGGCCTCGCGCCGCCGTGTATCGCCCCGCCCTGGGCGGCAAGGCTGGCCCGGTCGGCACCAGT
TGCGTGAGCGGAAAGATGGCCGCTTCCCGGCCCTGCTGCAGGGAGCTCAAAATGGAGGACGCGGCGCTCG
GGAGAGCGGGCGGGTGAGTCACCCACACAAAGGAAAAGGGCCTTTCCGTCCTCAGCCGTCGCTTCATGTG
ACTCCACGGAGTACCGGGCGCCGTCCAGGCACCTCGATTAGTTCTCGAGCTTTTGGAGTACGTCGTCTTT
AGGTTGGGGGGAGGGGTTTTATGCGATGGAGTTTCCCCACACTGAGTGGGTGGAGACTGAAGTTAGGCCA
GCTTGGCACTTGATGTAATTCTCCTTGGAATTTGCCCTTTTTGAGTTTGGATCTTGGTTCATTCTCAAGC
CTCAGACAGTGGTTCAAAGTTTTTTTCTTCCATTTCAGGTGTCGTGAAGCGGCCCTGCAGATATCAACAA
GTTTGTACAAAAAAGTTGGCACCATGCCCCCTGGGGTGGACTGCCCCATGGAATTCTGGACCAAGGAGGA
GAATCAGAGCGTTGTGGTTGACTTCCTGCTGCCCACAGGGGTCTACCTGAACTTCCCTGTGTCCCGCAAT
GCCAACCTCAGCACCATCAAGCAGCTGCTGTGGCACCGCGCCCAGTATGAGCCGCTCTTCCACATGCTCA
GTGGCCCCGAGGCCTATGTGTTCACCTGCATCAACCAGACAGCGGAGCAGCAAGAGCTGGAGGACGAGCA
ACGGCGTCTGTGTGACGTGCAGCCCTTCCTGCCCGTCCTGCGCCTGGTGGCCCGTGAGGGCGACCGCGTG
AAGAAGCTCATCAACTCACAGATCAGCCTCCTCATCGGCAAAGGCCTCCACGAGTTTGACTCCTTGTGCG
ACCCAGAAGTGAACGACTTTCGCGCCAAGATGTGCCAATTCTGCGAGGAGGCGGCCGCCCGCCGGCAGCA
GCTGGGCTGGGAGGCCTGGCTGCAGTACAGTTTCCCCCTGCAGCTGGAGCCCTCGGCTCAAACCTGGGGG
CCTGGTACCCTGCGGCTCCCGAACCGGGCCCTTCTGGTCAACGTTAAGTTTGAGGGCAGCGAGGAGAGCT
TCACCTTCCAGGTGTCCACCAAGGACGTGCCGCTGGCGCTGATGGCCTGTGCCCTGCGGAAGAAGGCCAC
AGTGTTCCGGCAGCCGCTGGTGGAGCAGCCGGAAGACTACACGCTGCAGGTGAACGGCAGGCATGAGTAC
CTGTATGGCAGCTACCCGCTCTGCCAGTTCCAGTACATCTGCAGCTGCCTGCACAGTGGGTTGACCCCTC
ACCTGACCATGGTCCATTCCTCCTCCATCCTCGCCATGCGGGATGAGCAGAGCAACCCTGCCCCCCAGGT
CCAGAAACCGCGTGCCAAACCACCTCCCATTCCTGCGAAGAAGCCTTCCTCTGTGTCCCTGTGGTCCCTG
GAGCAGCCGTTCCGCATCGAGCTCATCCAGGGCAGCAAAGTGAACGCCGACGAGCGGATGAAGCTGGTGG
TGCAGGCCGGGCTTTTCCACGGCAACGAGATGCTGTGCAAGACGGTGTCCAGCTCGGAGGTGAGCGTGTG
CTCGGAGCCCGTGTGGAAGCAGCGGCTGGAGTTCGACATCAACATCTGCGACCTGCCCCGCATGGCCCGT
CTCTGCTTTGCGCTGTACGCCGTGATCGAGAAAGCCAAGAAGGCTCGCTCCACCAAGAAGAAGTCCAAGA
AGGCGGACTGCCCCATTGCCTGGGCCAACCTCATGCTGTTTGACTACAAGGACCAGCTTAAGACCGGGGA
ACGCTGCCTCTACATGTGGCCCTCCGTCCCAGATGAGAAGGGCGAGCTGCTGAACCCCACGGGCACTGTG
CGCAGTAACCCCAACACGGATAGCGCCGCTGCCCTGCTCATCTGCCTGCCCGAGGTGGCCCCGCACCCCG
TGTACTACCCCGCCCTGGAGAAGATCTTGGAGCTGGGGCGACACAGCGAGTGTGTGCATGTCACCGAGGA
GGAGCAGCTGCAGCTGCGGGAAATCCTGGAGCGGCGGGGGTCTGGGGAGCTGTATGAGCACGAGAAGGAC
CTGGTGTGGAAGCTGCGGCATGAAGTCCAGGAGCACTTCCCGGAGGCGCTAGCCCGGCTGCTGCTGGTCA
CCAAGTGGAACAAGCATGAGGATGTGGCCCAGATGCTCTACCTGCTGTGCTCCTGGCCGGAGCTGCCCGT
CCTGAGCGCCCTGGAGCTGCTAGACTTCAGCTTCCCCGATTGCCACGTAGGCTCCTTCGCCATCAAGTCG
CTGCGGAAACTGACGGACGATGAGCTGTTCCAGTACCTGCTGCAGCTGGTGCAGGTGCTCAAGTACGAGT
CCTACCTGGACTGCGAGCTGACCAAATTCCTGCTGGACCGGGCCCTGGCCAACCGCAAGATCGGCCACTT
CCTTTTCTGGCACCTCCGCTCCGAGATGCACGTGCCGTCGGTGGCCCTGCGCTTCGGCCTCATCCTGGAG
GCCTACTGCAGGGGCAGCACCCACCACATGAAGGTGCTGATGAAGCAGGGGGAAGCACTGAGCAAACTGA
AGGCCCTGAATGACTTCGTCAAGCTGAGCTCTCAGAAGACCCCCAAGCCCCAGACCAAGGAGCTGATGCA
CTTGTGCATGCGGCAGGAGGCCTACCTAGAGGCCCTCTCCCACCTGCAGTCCCCACTCGACCCCAGCACC
CTGCTGGCTGAAGTCTGCGTGGAGCAGTGCACCTTCATGGACTCCAAGATGAAGCCCCTGTGGATCATGT
ACAGCAACGAGGAGGCAGGCAGCGGCGGCAGCGTGGGCATCATCTTTAAGAACGGGGATGACCTCCGGCA
GGACATGCTGACCCTGCAGATGATCCAGCTCATGGACGTCCTGTGGAAGCAGGAGGGGCTGGACCTGAGG
ATGACCCCCTATGGCTGCCTCCCCACCGGGGACCGCACAGGCCTCATTGAGGTGGTACTCCGTTCAGACA
CCATCGCCAACATCCAACTCAACAAGAGCAACATGGCAGCCACAGCCGCCTTCAACAAGGATGCCCTGCT
CAACTGGCTGAAGTCCAAGAACCCGGGGGAGGCCCTGGATCGAGCCATTGAGGAGTTCACCCTCTCCTGT
GCTGGCTATTGTGTGGCCACATATGTGCTGGGCATTGGCGATCGGCACAGCGACAACATCATGATCCGAG
AGAGTGGGCAGCTGTTCCACATTGATTTTGGCCACTTTCTGGGGAATTTCAAGACCAAGTTTGGAATCAA
CCGCGAGCGTGTCCCATTCATCCTCACCTACGACTTTGTCCATGTGATTCAGCAGGGGAAGACTAATAAT
AGTGAGAAATTTGAACGGTTCCGGGGCTACTGTGAAAGGGCCTACACCATCCTGCGGCGCCACGGGCTTC
TCTTCCTCCACCTCTTTGCCCTGATGCGGGCGGCAGGCCTGCCTGAGCTCAGCTGCTCCAAAGACATCCA
GTATCTCAAGGACTCCCTGGCACTGGGGAAAACAGAGGAGGAGGCACTGAAGCACTTCCGAGTGAAGTTT
AACGAAGCCCTCCGTGAGAGCTGGAAAACCAAAGTGAACTGGCTGGCCCACAACGTGTCCAAAGACAACA
GGCAGTTGCCAACTTTCTTGTACAAAGTGGTTGATATCCAGCACAGTGGCGGCCGCTCGAGTCTAGAGGG
CCCGCGGTTCGAAGGTAAGCCTATCCCTAACCCTCTCCTCGGTCTCGATTCTACGCGTACCGGTTAGTAA
TGAGATCCCTCCCCCCCCCCTAACGTTACTGGCCGAAGCCGCTTGGAATAAGGCCGGTGTGCGTTTGTCT
ATATGTTATTTTCCACCATATTGCCGTCTTTTGGCAATGTGAGGGCCCGGAAACCTGGCCCTGTCTTCTT
GACGAGCATTCCTAGGGGTCTTTCCCCTCTCGCCAAAGGAATGCAAGGTCTGTTGAATGTCGTGAAGGAA
GCAGTTCCTCTGGAAGCTTCTTGAAGACAAACAACGTCTGTAGCGACCCTTTGCAGGCAGCGGAACCCCC
CACCTGGCGACAGGTGCCTCTGCGGCCAAAAGCCACGTGTATAAGATACACCTGCAAAGGCGGCACAACC
CCAGTGCCACGTTGTGAGTTGGATAGTTGTGGAAAGAGTCAAATGGCTCTCCTCAAGCGTATTCAACAAG
GGGCTGAAGGATGCCCAGAAGGTACCCCATTGTATGGGATCTGATCTGGGGCCTCGGTGCACATGCTTTA
CATGTGTTTAGTCGAGGTTAAAAAAACGTCTAGGCCCCCCGAACCACGGGGACGTGGTTTTCCTTTGAAA
AACACGATGATAATATGGCCACACATATGGTGAGCAAGGGCGAGGAGCTGTTCACCGGGGTGGTGCCCAT
CCTGGTCGAGCTGGACGGCGACGTAAACGGCCACAAGTTCAGCGTGTCCGGCGAGGGCGAGGGCGATGCC
ACCTACGGCAAGCTGACCCTGAAGTTCATCTGCACCACCGGCAAGCTGCCCGTGCCCTGGCCCACCCTCG
TGACCACCCTGACCTACGGCGTGCAGTGCTTCAGCCGCTACCCCGACCACATGAAGCAGCACGACTTCTT
CAAGTCCGCCATGCCCGAAGGCTACGTCCAGGAGCGCACCATCTTCTTCAAGGACGACGGCAACTACAAG
ACCCGCGCCGAGGTGAAGTTCGAGGGCGACACCCTGGTGAACCGCATCGAGCTGAAGGGCATCGACTTCA
AGGAGGACGGCAACATCCTGGGGCACAAGCTGGAGTACAACTACAACAGCCACAACGTCTATATCATGGC
CGACAAGCAGAAGAACGGCATCAAGGTGAACTTCAAGATCCGCCACAACATCGAGGACGGCAGCGTGCAG
CTCGCCGACCACTACCAGCAGAACACCCCCATCGGCGACGGCCCCGTGCTGCTGCCCGACAACCACTACC
TGAGCACCCAGTCCGCCCTGAGCAAAGACCCCAACGAGAAGCGCGATCACATGGTCCTGCTGGAGTTCGT
GACCGCCGCCGGGATCACTCTCGGCATGGACGAGCTGTACAAGTAAATCGATAGATCCTAATCAACCTCT
GGATTACAAAATTTGTGAAAGATTGACTGGTATTCTTAACTATGTTGCTCCTTTTACGCTATGTGGATAC
GCTGCTTTAATGCCTTTGTATCATGCTATTGCTTCCCGTATGGCTTTCATTTTCTCCTCCTTGTATAAAT
CCTGGTTGCTGTCTCTTTATGAGGAGTTGTGGCCCGTTGTCAGGCAACGTGGCGTGGTGTGCACTGTGTT
TGCTGACGCAACCCCCACTGGTTGGGGCATTGCCACCACCTGTCAGCTCCTTTCCGGGACTTTCGCTTTC
CCCCTCCCTATTGCCACGGCGGAACTCATCGCCGCCTGCCTTGCCCGCTGCTGGACAGGGGCTCGGCTGT
TGGGCACTGACAATTCCGTGGTGTTGTCGGGGAAATCATCGTCCTTTCCTTGGCTGCTCGCCTGTGTTGC
CACCTGGATTCTGCGCGGGACGTCCTTCTGCTACGTCCCTTCGGCCCTCAATCCAGCGGACCTTCCTTCC
CGCGGCCTGCTGCCGGCTCTGCGGCCTCTTCCGCGTCTTCGCCTTCGCCCTCAGACGAGTCGGATCTCCC
TTTGGGCCGCCTCCCCGCCTGAGATCCTTTAAGACCAATGACTTACAAGGCAGCTGTAGATCTTAGCCAC
TTTTTAAAAGAAAAGGGGGGACTGGAAGGGCTAATTCACTCCCAACGAAGACAAGATCTGCTTTTTGCTT
GTACTGGGTCTCTCTGGTTAGACCAGATCTGAGCCTGGGAGCTCTCTGGCTAACTAGGGAACCCACTGCT
TAAGCCTCAATAAAGCTTGCCTTGAGTGCTTCAAGTAGTGTGTGCCCGTCTGTTGTGTGACTCTGGTAAC
TAGAGATCCCTCAGACCCTTTTAGTCAGTGTGGAAAATCTCTAGCAGTAGTAGTTCATGTCATCTTATTA
TTCAGTATTTATAACTTGCAAAGAAATGAATATCAGAGAGTGAGAGGCCCGGGTTAATTAAGGAAAGGGC
TAGATCATTCTTGAAGACGAAAGGGCCTCGTGATACGCCTATTTTTATAGGTTAATGTCATGATAATAAT
GGTTTCTTAGACGTCAGGTGGCACTTTTCGGGGAAATGTGCGCGGAACCCCTATTTGTTTATTTTTCTAA
ATACATTCAAATATGTATCCGCTCATGAGACAATAACCCTGATAAATGCTTCAATAATATTGAAAAAGGA
AGAGTATGAGTATTCAACATTTCCGTGTCGCCCTTATTCCCTTTTTTGCGGCATTTTGCCTTCCTGTTTT
TGCTCACCCAGAAACGCTGGTGAAAGTAAAAGATGCTGAAGATCAGTTGGGTGCACGAGTGGGTTACATC
GAACTGGATCTCAACAGCGGTAAGATCCTTGAGAGTTTTCGCCCCGAAGAACGTTTTCCAATGATGAGCA
CTTTTAAAGTTCTGCTATGTGGCGCGGTATTATCCCGTGTTGACGCCGGGCAAGAGCAACTCGGTCGCCG
CATACACTATTCTCAGAATGACTTGGTTGAGTACTCACCAGTCACAGAAAAGCATCTTACGGATGGCATG
ACAGTAAGAGAATTATGCAGTGCTGCCATAACCATGAGTGATAACACTGCGGCCAACTTACTTCTGACAA
CGATCGGAGGACCGAAGGAGCTAACCGCTTTTTTGCACAACATGGGGGATCATGTAACTCGCCTTGATCG
TTGGGAACCGGAGCTGAATGAAGCCATACCAAACGACGAGCGTGACACCACGATGCCTGTAGCAATGGCA
ACAACGTTGCGCAAACTATTAACTGGCGAACTACTTACTCTAGCTTCCCGGCAACAATTAATAGACTGGA
TGGAGGCGGATAAAGTTGCAGGACCACTTCTGCGCTCGGCCCTTCCGGCTGGCTGGTTTATTGCTGATAA
ATCTGGAGCCGGTGAGCGTGGGTCTCGCGGTATCATTGCAGCACTGGGGCCAGATGGTAAGCCCTCCCGT
ATCGTAGTTATCTACACGACGGGGAGTCAGGCAACTATGGATGAACGAAATAGACAGATCGCTGAGATAG
GTGCCTCACTGATTAAGCATTGGTAACTGTCAGACCAAGTTTACTCATATATACTTTAGATTGATTTAAA
ACTTCATTTTTAATTTAAAAGGATCTAGGTGAAGATCCTTTTTGATAATCTCATGACCAAAATCCCTTAA
CGTGAGTTTTCGTTCCACTGAGCGTCAGACCCCGTAGAAAAGATCAAAGGATCTTCTTGAGATCCTTTTT
TTCTGCGCGTAATCTGCTGCTTGCAAACAAAAAAACCACCGCTACCAGCGGTGGTTTGTTTGCCGGATCA
AGAGCTACCAACTCTTTTTCCGAAGGTAACTGGCTTCAGCAGAGCGCAGATACCAAATACTGTTCTTCTA
GTGTAGCCGTAGTTAGGCCACCACTTCAAGAACTCTGTAGCACCGCCTACATACCTCGCTCTGCTAATCC
TGTTACCAGTGGCTGCTGCCAGTGGCGATAAGTCGTGTCTTACCGGGTTGGACTCAAGACGATAGTTACC
GGATAAGGCGCAGCGGTCGGGCTGAACGGGGGGTTCGTGCACACAGCCCAGCTTGGAGCGAACGACCTAC
ACCGAACTGAGATACCTACAGCGTGAGCTATGAGAAAGCGCCACGCTTCCCGAAGGGAGAAAGGCGGACA
GGTATCCGGTAAGCGGCAGGGTCGGAACAGGAGAGCGCACGAGGGAGCTTCCAGGGGGAAACGCCTGGTA
TCTTTATAGTCCTGTCGGGTTTCGCCACCTCTGACTTGAGCGTCGATTTTTGTGATGCTCGTCAGGGGGG
CGGAGCCTATGGAAAAACGCCAGCAACGCGGCCTTTTTACGGTTCCTGGCCTTTTGCTGGCCTTTTGCTC
ACATGTTCTTTCCTGCGTTATCCCCTGATTCTGTGGATAACCGTATTACCGCCTTTGAGTGAGCTGATAC
CGCTCGCCGCAGCCGAACGACCGAGCGCAGCGAGTCAGTGAGCGAGGAAGCGGAAGAGCGCCCAATACGC
AAACCGCCTCTCCCCGCGCGTTGGCCGATTCATTAATGCAGCAAGCTCATGGCTGACTAATTTTTTTTAT
TTATGCAGAGGCCGAGGCCGCCTCGGCCTCTGAGCTATTCCAGAAGTAGTGAGGAGGCTTTTTTGGAGGC
CTAGGCTTTTGCAAAAAGCTCCCCGTGGCACGACAGGTTTCCCGACTGGAAAGCGGGCAGTGAGCGCAAC
GCAATTAATGTGAGTTAGCTCACTCATTAGGCACCCCAGGCTTTACACTTTATGCTTCCGGCTCGTATGT
TGTGTGGAATTGTGAGCGGATAACAATTTCACACAGGAAACAGCTATGACATGATTACGAATTTCACAAA
TAAAGCATTTTTTTCACTGCATTCTAGTTGTGGTTTGTCCAAACTCATCAATGTATCTTATCATGTCTGG
ATCAACTGGATAACTCAAGCTAACCAAAATCATCCCAAACTTCCCACCCCATACCCTATTACCACTGCCA
ATTACCTGTGGTTTCATTTACTCTAAACCTGTGATTCCTCTGAATTATTTTCATTTTAAAGAAATTGTAT
TTGTTAAATATGTACTACAAACTTAGTAGTTGGAAGGGCTAATTCACTCCCAAAGAAGACAAGATATCCT
TGATCTGTGGATCTACCACACACAAGGCTACTTCCCTGATTAGCAGAACTACACACCAGGGCCAGGGGTC
AGATATCCACTGACCTTTGGATGGTGCTACAAGCTAGTACCAGTTGAGCCAGATAAGGTAGAAGAGGCCA
ATAAAGGAGAGAACACCAGCTTGTTACACCCTGTGAGCCTGCATGGGATGGATGACCCGGAGAGAGAAGT
GTTAGAGTGGAGGTTTGACAGCCGCCTAGCATTTCATCACGTGGCCCGAGAGCTGCATCCGGAGTACTTC
AAGAACTGCTGATATCGAGCTTGCTACAAGGGACTTTCCGCTGGGGACTTTCCAGGGAGGCGTGGCCTGG
GCGGGACTGGGGAGTGGCGAGCCCTCAGATCCTGCATATAAGCAGCTGCTTTTTGCCTGTACTGGGTCTC
TCTGGTTAGACCAGATCTGAGCCTGGGAGCTCTCTGGCTAACTAGGGAACCCACTGCTTAAGCCTCAATA
AAGCTTGCCTTGAGTGCTTCAAGTAGTGTGTGCCCGTCTGTTGTGTGACTCTGGTAACTAGAGATCCCTC
AGACCCTTTTAGTCAGTGTGGAAAATCTCTAGCAGTGGCGCCCGAACAGGGACTTGAAAGCGAAAGGGAA
ACCAGAGGAGCTCTCTCGACGCAGGACTCGGCTTGCTGAAGCGCGCACGGCAAGAGGCGAGGGGCGGCGA
CTGGTGAGTACGCCAAAAATTTTGACTAGCGGAGGCTAGAAGGAGAGAGATGGGTGCGAGAGCGTCAGTA
TTAAGCGGGGGAGAATTAGATCGCGATGGGAAAAAATTCGGTTAAGGCCAGGGGGAAAGAAAAAATATAA
ATTAAAACATATAGTATGGGCAAGCAGGGAGCTAGAACGATTCGCAGTTAATCCTGGCCTGTTAGAAACA
TCAGAAGGCTGTAGACAAATACTGGGACAGCTACAACCATCCCTTCAGACAGGATCAGAAGAACTTAGAT
CATTATATAATACAGTAGCAACCCTCTATTGTGTGCATCAAAGGATAGAGATAAAAGACACCAAGGAAGC
TTTAGACAAGATAGAGGAAGAGCAAAACAAAAGTAAGACCACCGCACAGCAAGCGGCCGGCCGCTGATCT
TCAGACCTGGAGGAGGAGATATGAGGGACAATTGGAGAAGTGAATTATATAAATATAAAGTAGTAAAAAT
TGAACCATTAGGAGTAGCACCCACCAAGGCAAAGAGAAGAGTGGTGCAGAGAGAAAAAAGAGCAGTGGGA
ATAGGAGCTTTGTTCCTTGGGTTCTTGGGAGCAGCAGGAAGCACTATGGGCGCAGCGTCAATGACGCTGA
CGGTACAGGCCAGACAATTATTGTCTGGTATAGTGCAGCAGCAGAACAATTTGCTGAGGGCTATTGAGGC
GCAACAGCATCTGTTGCAACTCACAGTCTGGGGCATCAAGCAGCTCCAGGCAAGAATCCTGGCTGTGGAA
AGATACCTAAAGGATCAACAGCTCCTGGGGATTTGGGGTTGCTCTGGAAAACTCATTTGCACCACTGCTG
TGCCTTGGAATGCTAGTTGGAGTAATAAATCTCTGGAACAGATTTGGAATCACACGACCTGGATGGAGTG
GGACAGAGAAATTAACAATTACACAAGCTTAATACACTCCTTAATTGAAGAATCGCAAAACCAGCAAGAA
AAGAATGAACAAGAATTATTGGAATTAGATAAATGGGCAAGTTTGTGGAATTGGTTTAACATAACAAATT
GGCTGTGGTATATAAAATTATTCATAATGATAGTAGGAGGCTTGGTAGGTTTAAGAATAGTTTTTGCTGT
ACTTTCTATAGTGAATAGAGTTAGGCAGGGATATTCACCATTATCGTTTCAGACCCACCTCCCAACCCCG
AGGGGACCCGACAGGCCCGAAGGAATAGAAGAAGAAGGTGGAGAGAGAGACAGAGACAGATCCATTCGAT
TAGTGAACGGATCTCGACGGTATC
Features (pLannotate 1.2.2; 27 found; start..end, strand, type, name):
     34..151     +  misc_feature   cPPT/CTS: central polypurine tract and central termination sequence of HIV-1
    199..1377    +  promoter       EF-1α promoter: strong constitutive promoter for human elongation factor EF-1α
   1398..1415    +  protein_bind   attB1 (fragment): mutant version of attB; core recombination site for the Gateway® BP reaction BP Clonase™
   1424..4555    +  CDS            PIK3CD: PK3CD_HUMAN - Experimental evidence at protein level: Swiss-Prot protein existence level 1. Phosphoinositide-3-kinase (PI3K) phosphorylates phosphatidylinositol (PI) and its phosphorylated derivatives at position 3 of the inositol ring to produce 3-phosphoinositides (PubMed:9235916). Uses ATP and PtdIns(4,5)P2 (phosphatidylinositol 4,5- bisphosphate) to generate phosphatidylinositol 3,4,5-trisphosphate (PIP3) (PubMed:15135396). PIP3 plays a key role by recruiting PH domain-containing proteins to the membrane, including AKT1 and PDPK1, activating signaling cascades involved in cell growth, surv
   4563..4580    -  protein_bind   attB2 (fragment): mutant version of attB; core recombination site for the Gateway® BP reaction BP Clonase™
   4634..4675    +  CDS            V5 tag: epitope tag from simian virus 5
   4801..5263    +  misc_feature   IRES: internal ribosome entry site (IRES) of the encephalomyocarditis virus (EMCV)
   5277..5996    +  CDS            EGFP: the original enhanced GFP (Yang et al., 1996) mammalian codon-optimized
   6010..6598    +  misc_feature   WPRE: woodchuck hepatitis virus posttranscriptional regulatory element
   6606..6671    +  CDS            nef (fragment): NEF_HV1Z2 - Experimental evidence at protein level: Swiss-Prot protein existence level 1. Extracellular Nef protein targets CD4(+) T-lymphocytes for apoptosis by interacting with CXCR4 surface receptors. From Human immunodeficiency virus type 1 group M subtype D (isolate Z2/CDC-Z34) (HIV-1).
   6673..6906    +  LTR            3' LTR (ΔU3): self-inactivating 3' long terminal repeat (LTR) from HIV-1
   7111..7215    +  promoter       AmpR promoter: bla
   7216..8076    +  CDS            AmpR: β-lactamase; bla; confers resistance to ampicillin, carbenicillin, and related antibiotics
   8247..8835    +  rep_origin     ori: high-copy-number ColE1/pMB1/pBR322/pUC origin of replication
   9018..9072    +  CDS            lacI (fragment): lac repressor; lacI; The lac repressor binds to the lac operator to inhibit transcription in E. coli. This inhibition can be relieved by adding lactose or isopropyl-β-D-thiogalactopyranoside (IPTG).
   9078..9171    +  rep_origin     SV40 ori (fragment): SV40 origin of replication
   9196..9233    +  CDS            lacI (fragment): lac repressor; lacI; The lac repressor binds to the lac operator to inhibit transcription in E. coli. This inhibition can be relieved by adding lactose or isopropyl-β-D-thiogalactopyranoside (IPTG).
   9246..9267    +  protein_bind   CAP binding site: CAP binding activates transcription in the presence of cAMP. E. coli catabolite activator protein
   9282..9312    +  promoter       lac promoter: promoter for the E. coli lac operon
   9316..9338    +  protein_bind   lac operator (fragment): The lac repressor binds to the lac operator to inhibit transcription in E. coli. This inhibition can be relieved by adding lactose or isopropyl-β-D-thiogalactopyranoside (IPTG). lac repressor encoded by lacI
   9370..9453    +  polyA_signal   SV40 poly(A) signal (fragment): SV40 polyadenylation signal
   9620..9949    +  CDS            nef (fragment): NEF_HV1BR - Experimental evidence at protein level: Swiss-Prot protein existence level 1. Extracellular Nef protein targets CD4(+) T-lymphocytes for apoptosis by interacting with CXCR4 surface receptors (PubMed:14990729). From Human immunodeficiency virus type 1 group M subtype B (isolate BRU/LAI) (HIV-1).
   9997..10254   +  LTR            5' LTR (truncated): truncated 5' long terminal repeat (LTR) from HIV-1
  10301..10426   +  misc_feature   HIV-1 Ψ: packaging signal of human immunodeficiency virus type 1
  10410..10748   +  CDS            HIV-1 gag (fragment): gag protein from human immunodeficiency virus 1; gag
  10923..11156   +  misc_feature   RRE: The Rev response element (RRE) of HIV-1 allows for Rev-dependent mRNA export from the nucleus to the cytoplasm.
  11533..11633   +  CDS            Rev (fragment): human immunodeficiency virus 1 (HIV-1) Rev protein; rev; enhances nuclear export of unspliced and incompletely spliced viral mRNAs
