[The description below was written by a language model from this plasmid's Addgene catalogue record and pLannotate feature annotations shown in this document.]
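Description:
pHAGE-PIK3CD is an HIV-1-derived, self-inactivating lentiviral expression plasmid of about 11.6 kb built on the pHAGE backbone. It carries the wild-type human PIK3CD open reading frame, which encodes p110δ, the catalytic subunit of class I phosphoinositide 3-kinase that converts PtdIns(4,5)P2 to PIP3 and so drives AKT/PDK1 signalling. In bacteria the plasmid is maintained through a high-copy ColE1/pUC-type origin and selected with ampicillin via the bla gene. The backbone also retains small lac regulatory, SV40 origin and SV40 poly(A) fragments.

The transfer cassette is bounded by a truncated 5' LTR and a ΔU3 3' LTR, so the integrated provirus lacks viral promoter activity. The Ψ packaging signal with adjoining gag fragment, the Rev response element and the cPPT/CTS support genome packaging, Rev-dependent RNA export and efficient transduction. Because the plasmid has no complete viral genes, these functions must be supplied in trans during virus production. Expression is driven internally by the constitutive human EF-1α promoter. The PIK3CD coding sequence was introduced by Gateway recombination and is flanked by attB1 and attB2 remnants. A V5 epitope tag is annotated just downstream, although the record does not state whether the insert reads through in frame to it. An EMCV IRES then directs translation of EGFP from the same transcript, marking transduced cells by fluorescence, and a WPRE enhances transcript expression.

The construct is intended for stable lentiviral expression of PIK3CD in mammalian cells. It was deposited in connection with a systematic functional annotation of somatic cancer mutations, where a wild-type clone would plausibly serve as a reference for mutant alleles, though the record does not spell out that role.
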