Addgene plasmid #116773: pHAGE-PIK3CD
Purpose: Lentiviral expression of PIK3CD
Depositing lab: Gordon Mills & Kenneth Scott. Depositing organization: Baylor College of Medicine. Publication: Systematic Functional Annotation of Somatic Mutations in Cancer. Ng PK, Li J, Jeong KJ, Shao S, Chen H, Tsang YH, Sengupta S, Wang Z, Bhavana VH, Tran R, Soewito S, Minussi DC, Moreno D, Kong K, Dogruluk T, Lu H, Gao J, Tokheim C, Zhou DC, Johnson AM, Zeng J, Ip CKM, Ju Z, Wester M, Yu S, Li Y, Vellano CP, Schultz N, Karchin R, Ding L, Lu Y, Cheung LWT, Chen K, Shaw KR, Meric-Bernstam F, Scott KL, Yi S, Sahni N, Liang H, Mills GB. Cancer Cell. 2018 Mar 12;33(3):450-462.e10. doi: 10.1016/j.ccell.2018.01.021. PubMed 29533785.
Backbone
  Vector backbone: pHAGE
  Vector type: Lentiviral
Growth in bacteria
  Bacterial resistance: Ampicillin, 100 μg/mL
  Growth temperature: 37°C
  Growth strain: Stbl3
  Copy number: High Copy
Gene/Insert
  Gene/Insert name: PIK3CD
  Species: H. sapiens (human)
  Mutation: WT
  Entrez Gene: PIK3CD (a.k.a. APDS, IMD14, IMD14A, IMD14B, P110DELTA, PI3K, ROCHIS, p110D)
  Cloning method: Gateway Cloning
Terms and licenses: Academic/Nonprofit Terms; Industry Terms: Not Available to Industry
How to cite: pHAGE-PIK3CD was a gift from Gordon Mills & Kenneth Scott (Addgene plasmid # 116773 ; http://n2t.net/addgene:116773 ; RRID:Addgene_116773)
