>Addgene plasmid #116773 | pHAGE-PIK3CD | depositor partial sequence | sequence record 219649 | insert
ATGCCCCCTGGGGTGGACTGCCCCATGGAATTCTGGACCAAGGAGGAGAATCAGAGCGTTGTGGTTGACT
TCCTGCTGCCCACAGGGGTCTACCTGAACTTCCCTGTGTCCCGCAATGCCAACCTCAGCACCATCAAGCA
GCTGCTGTGGCACCGCGCCCAGTATGAGCCGCTCTTCCACATGCTCAGTGGCCCCGAGGCCTATGTGTTC
ACCTGCATCAACCAGACAGCGGAGCAGCAAGAGCTGGAGGACGAGCAACGGCGTCTGTGTGACGTGCAGC
CCTTCCTGCCCGTCCTGCGCCTGGTGGCCCGTGAGGGCGACCGCGTGAAGAAGCTCATCAACTCACAGAT
CAGCCTCCTCATCGGCAAAGGCCTCCACGAGTTTGACTCCTTGTGCGACCCAGAAGTGAACGACTTTCGC
GCCAAGATGTGCCAATTCTGCGAGGAGGCGGCCGCCCGCCGGCAGCAGCTGGGCTGGGAGGCCTGGCTGC
AGTACAGTTTCCCCCTGCAGCTGGAGCCCTCGGCTCAAACCTGGGGGCCTGGTACCCTGCGGCTCCCGAA
CCGGGCCCTTCTGGTCAACGTTAAGTTTGAGGGCAGCGAGGAGAGCTTCACCTTCCAGGTGTCCACCAAG
GACGTGCCGCTGGCGCTGATGGCCTGTGCCCTGCGGAAGAAGGCCACAGTGTTCCGGCAGCCGCTGGTGG
AGCAGCCGGAAGACTACACGCTGCAGGTGAACGGCAGGCATGAGTACCTGTATGGCAGCTACCCGCTCTG
CCAGTTCCAGTACATCTGCAGCTGCCTGCACAGTGGGTTGACCCCTCACCTGACCATGGTCCATTCCTCC
TCCATCCTCGCCATGCGGGATGAGCAGAGCAACCCTGCCCCCCAGGTCCAGAAACCGCGTGCCAAACCAC
CTCCCATTCCTGCGAAGAAGCCTTCCTCTGTGTCCCTGTGGTCCCTGGAGCAGCCGTTCCGCATCGAGCT
CATCCAGGGCAGCAAAGTGAACGCCGACGAGCGGATGAAGCTGGTGGTGCAGGCCGGGCTTTTCCACGGC
AACGAGATGCTGTGCAAGACGGTGTCCAGCTCGGAGGTGAGCGTGTGCTCGGAGCCCGTGTGGAAGCAGC
GGCTGGAGTTCGACATCAACATCTGCGACCTGCCCCGCATGGCCCGTCTCTGCTTTGCGCTGTACGCCGT
GATCGAGAAAGCCAAGAAGGCTCGCTCCACCAAGAAGAAGTCCAAGAAGGCGGACTGCCCCATTGCCTGG
GCCAACCTCATGCTGTTTGACTACAAGGACCAGCTTAAGACCGGGGAACGCTGCCTCTACATGTGGCCCT
CCGTCCCAGATGAGAAGGGCGAGCTGCTGAACCCCACGGGCACTGTGCGCAGTAACCCCAACACGGATAG
CGCCGCTGCCCTGCTCATCTGCCTGCCCGAGGTGGCCCCGCACCCCGTGTACTACCCCGCCCTGGAGAAG
ATCTTGGAGCTGGGGCGACACAGCGAGTGTGTGCATGTCACCGAGGAGGAGCAGCTGCAGCTGCGGGAAA
TCCTGGAGCGGCGGGGGTCTGGGGAGCTGTATGAGCACGAGAAGGACCTGGTGTGGAAGCTGCGGCATGA
AGTCCAGGAGCACTTCCCGGAGGCGCTAGCCCGGCTGCTGCTGGTCACCAAGTGGAACAAGCATGAGGAT
GTGGCCCAGATGCTCTACCTGCTGTGCTCCTGGCCGGAGCTGCCCGTCCTGAGCGCCCTGGAGCTGCTAG
ACTTCAGCTTCCCCGATTGCCACGTAGGCTCCTTCGCCATCAAGTCGCTGCGGAAACTGACGGACGATGA
GCTGTTCCAGTACCTGCTGCAGCTGGTGCAGGTGCTCAAGTACGAGTCCTACCTGGACTGCGAGCTGACC
AAATTCCTGCTGGACCGGGCCCTGGCCAACCGCAAGATCGGCCACTTCCTTTTCTGGCACCTCCGCTCCG
AGATGCACGTGCCGTCGGTGGCCCTGCGCTTCGGCCTCATCCTGGAGGCCTACTGCAGGGGCAGCACCCA
CCACATGAAGGTGCTGATGAAGCAGGGGGAAGCACTGAGCAAACTGAAGGCCCTGAATGACTTCGTCAAG
CTGAGCTCTCAGAAGACCCCCAAGCCCCAGACCAAGGAGCTGATGCACTTGTGCATGCGGCAGGAGGCCT
ACCTAGAGGCCCTCTCCCACCTGCAGTCCCCACTCGACCCCAGCACCCTGCTGGCTGAAGTCTGCGTGGA
GCAGTGCACCTTCATGGACTCCAAGATGAAGCCCCTGTGGATCATGTACAGCAACGAGGAGGCAGGCAGC
GGCGGCAGCGTGGGCATCATCTTTAAGAACGGGGATGACCTCCGGCAGGACATGCTGACCCTGCAGATGA
TCCAGCTCATGGACGTCCTGTGGAAGCAGGAGGGGCTGGACCTGAGGATGACCCCCTATGGCTGCCTCCC
CACCGGGGACCGCACAGGCCTCATTGAGGTGGTACTCCGTTCAGACACCATCGCCAACATCCAACTCAAC
AAGAGCAACATGGCAGCCACAGCCGCCTTCAACAAGGATGCCCTGCTCAACTGGCTGAAGTCCAAGAACC
CGGGGGAGGCCCTGGATCGAGCCATTGAGGAGTTCACCCTCTCCTGTGCTGGCTATTGTGTGGCCACATA
TGTGCTGGGCATTGGCGATCGGCACAGCGACAACATCATGATCCGAGAGAGTGGGCAGCTGTTCCACATT
GATTTTGGCCACTTTCTGGGGAATTTCAAGACCAAGTTTGGAATCAACCGCGAGCGTGTCCCATTCATCC
TCACCTACGACTTTGTCCATGTGATTCAGCAGGGGAAGACTAATAATAGTGAGAAATTTGAACGGTTCCG
GGGCTACTGTGAAAGGGCCTACACCATCCTGCGGCGCCACGGGCTTCTCTTCCTCCACCTCTTTGCCCTG
ATGCGGGCGGCAGGCCTGCCTGAGCTCAGCTGCTCCAAAGACATCCAGTATCTCAAGGACTCCCTGGCAC
TGGGGAAAACAGAGGAGGAGGCACTGAAGCACTTCCGAGTGAAGTTTAACGAAGCCCTCCGTGAGAGCTG
GAAAACCAAAGTGAACTGGCTGGCCCACAACGTGTCCAAAGACAACAGGCAG
